>Addgene plasmid #39214 | pBA2SkIKmA2 | depositor partial sequence | sequence record 49291 | SkIspS
CATATGCCCTGGCGTGTAATCTGTGCAACTTCTTCCCAATTTACTCAAATTACCGAGCACAATTCCCGGC
GTAGTGCCAACTATCAACCCAATCTGTGGAACTTTGAGTTCTTACAGAGCCTGGAAAATGATTTAAAGGT
CGAGAAATTGGAGGAGAAGGCCACTAAATTGGAAGAGGAAGTGCGGTGTATGATTAATCGTGTAGACACC
CAACCATTGAGTCTGTTAGAATTGATCGATGATGTGCAACGTCTCGGCCTGACATACAAATTCGAAAAAG
ATATCATTAAGGCCCTAGAAAACATTGTCTTATTGGATGAAAACAAGAAAAATAAGTCTGACTTGCATGC
CACCGCTTTAAGTTTCCGCTTGTTGCGGCAGCACGGCTTTGAAGTGTCCCAAGATGTTTTTGAACGGTTC
AAAGACAAGGAGGGCGGCTTTTCCGGCGAACTCAAAGGGGATGTTCAGGGCCTATTGTCTTTGTATGAAG
CTAGTTACTTGGGATTTGAAGGCGAGAATCTGTTAGAAGAAGCTCGCACTTTTTCCATTACACATTTAAA
GAACAACCTAAAGGAAGGGATTAACACAAAAGTGGCTGAGCAGGTGTCTCATGCTCTGGAGTTGCCGTAT
CATCAACGCTTACACCGGCTCGAAGCCCGCTGGTTTTTGGATAAATATGAACCGAAAGAACCGCATCATC
AATTACTGCTCGAACTGGCGAAGCTGGACTTTAATATGGTCCAAACACTACATCAGAAAGAACTCCAGGA
CCTAAGTCGGTGGTGGACTGAAATGGGTCTGGCATCCAAGCTAGATTTTGTGCGCGACCGTTTGATGGAG
GTGTACTTCTGGGCACTAGGCATGGCTCCCGACCCGCAGTTTGGTGAGTGTCGTAAGGCAGTGACCAAGA
TGTTTGGTTTAGTAACGATCATCGACGACGTTTACGATGTCTATGGCACCCTAGACGAATTACAACTCTT
TACAGATGCCGTCGAACGTTGGGATGTTAATGCCATCAATACCTTACCTGATTACATGAAATTGTGCTTC
CTCGCCTTGTATAATACCGTTAATGACACCAGCTATTCTATTCTGAAGGAAAAAGGCCACAATAACTTAA
GCTACCTAACCAAAAGTTGGCGGGAATTGTGTAAGGCTTTCTTACAGGAAGCCAAATGGTCCAACAACAA
AATTATCCCCGCATTTTCTAAATACCTGGAAAATGCCTCCGTGTCCTCTTCCGGGGTGGCTTTGCTAGCA
CCCAGCTACTTTTCTGTTTGTCAGCAACAGGAGGACATCAGTGACCATGCCTTGCGGTCCTTAACGGACT
TTCATGGCTTAGTGCGGAGTAGCTGCGTCATTTTTCGTTTATGTAACGATTTGGCTACAAGTGCTGCGGA
ATTGGAACGTGGGGAAACAACCAACAGCATTATCAGTTATATGCACGAAAACGATGGCACCAGTGAAGAG
CAGGCACGGGAAGAACTGCGCAAATTAATCGACGCTGAATGGAAGAAGATGAATCGCGAACGTGTGTCTG
ATAGTACCTTATTACCTAAAGCCTTCATGGAAATTGCGGTGAATATGGCCCGCGTCAGTCATTGCACTTA
CCAATACGGCGATGGATTAGGTCGGCCCGATTACGCAACGGAAAATCGGATCAAATTGCTATTGATTGAT
CCGTTCCCAATTAATCAATTAATGTACGTGTAATCTAGAGGATCC
