>Addgene plasmid #39214 | pBA2SkIKmA2 | addgene partial sequence | sequence record 51162 | pBluescriptKS
TTGCTGGGGGTTAATGAAACATTGTGGCGGAACCCAGGGACAATGTGACCAAAAAATTCAGGGATATCAA
TAAGTATTAGGTATATGGATCATAATTGTATGCCCGACTATTGCTTAAACTGACTGACCACTGACCTTAA
GAGTAATGGCGTGCAAGGCCCAGTGATCAATTTCATTATTTTTCATTATTTCATCTCCATTGTCCCTGAA
AATCAGTTGTGTCGCCCCTCTACACAGCCCAGAACTATGGTAAAGGCGCACGAAAAACCGCCAGGTAAAC
TCTTCTCAACCCCCAAAACGCCCTCTGTTTACCCATGGAAAAAACGACAATTACAAGAAAGTAAAACTTA
TGTCATCTATAAGCTTCGTGTATATTAACTTCCTGTTACAAAGCTTTACAAAACTCTCATTAATCCTTTA
GACTAAGTTTAGTCAGTTCCAATCTGAACATCGACAAATACATAAGGAATTATAACCATATGCCCTGGCG
TGTAATCTGTGCAACTTCTTCCCAATTTACTCAAATTACCGAGCACAATTCCCGGCGTAGTGCCAACTAT
CAACCCAATCTGTGGAACTTTGAGTTCTTACAGAGCCTGGAAAATGATTTAAAGGTCGAGAAATTGGAGG
AGAAGGCCACTAAATTGGAAGAGGAAGTGCGGTGTATGATTAATCGTGTAGACACCCAACCATTGAGTCT
GTTAGAATTGATCGATGATGTGCAACGTCTCGGCCTGACATACAAATTCGAAAAAGATATCATTAAGGCC
CTAGAAAACATTGTCTTATTGGATGAAAACAAGAAAAATAAGTCTGACTTGCATGCCACCGCTTTAAGTT
