[The description below was written by a language model from this plasmid's Addgene catalogue record.]
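Description:
pBA2SkIKmA2 is a pBluescript-based synthetic biology plasmid built to introduce a plant isoprene synthase gene into the cyanobacterium Synechocystis. In E. coli it is maintained as a high-copy plasmid under ampicillin selection. The record also lists kanamycin as a selectable marker, which would allow selection of transformants in the cyanobacterial host. No feature table is supplied, so the exact positions and orientation of the elements cannot be confirmed from the record.

The payload is an insert of about 1.7 kb named "Synechocystis kudzu IspS" (S-k-IspS), the isoprene synthase coding sequence from kudzu (Pueraria montana). The name suggests a version adapted for expression in Synechocystis, although the record does not describe codon optimisation explicitly. The gene is cloned between an NdeI site at the 5′ end and XbaI/BamHI sites at the 3′ end, all of which are retained, and it is expressed from the psbA2 promoter. This promoter belongs to a cyanobacterial gene encoding the photosystem II D1 protein. The plasmid name (BA2–SkI–Km–A2) implies that the IspS gene and kanamycin cassette sit between psbA2-derived sequences. That layout would fit integration at the psbA2 locus by homologous recombination, given that pBluescript does not replicate in cyanobacteria, but the catalogue fields do not state this.

Isoprene synthase converts the isoprenoid precursor dimethylallyl diphosphate into volatile isoprene. The associated publications place the construct in work on engineering Synechocystis as a platform for photosynthetic isoprene production. They also cover later studies of CO2 uptake and isoprene emission in gaseous/aqueous two-phase photobioreactors.
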