Addgene plasmid #39214: pBA2SkIKmA2
Depositing lab: Anastasios Melis. Depositing organization: University of California, Berkeley. Publication: Engineering a platform for photosynthetic isoprene production in cyanobacteria, using Synechocystis as the model organism. Lindberg P, Park S, Melis A. Metab Eng. 2010 Jan;12(1):70-9. Epub 2009 Oct 13. 10.1016/j.ymben.2009.10.001 PubMed 19833224.
Backbone
  Vector backbone: pBluescript
  Vector type: Synthetic Biology
  Selectable markers: kanamycin
Growth in bacteria
  Bacterial resistance: Ampicillin, 100 μg/mL
  Growth temperature: 37°C
  Growth strain: DH5alpha
  Copy number: High Copy
Gene/Insert
  Gene/Insert name: Synechocystis kudzu IspS (alt name: S-k-IspS)
  Species: Pueraria montana
  Insert size (bp): 1725
  GenBank ID: AY316691
  Promoter: psbA2
  Cloning method: Restriction Enzyme; 5′ cloning site NdeI (not destroyed); 3′ cloning site XbaI, BamHI (not destroyed)
  Sequencing primers: 5′ M13F; 3′ M13R
Terms and licenses: Academic/Nonprofit Terms; Industry Terms: Not Available to Industry
Depositor comments: Bentley FK, Melis A (2012) Diffusion-based process for carbon dioxide uptake and isoprene emission in gaseous/aqueous two-phase photobioreactors by photosynthetic microorganisms. Biotech Bioeng 109:100-109
How to cite: pBA2SkIKmA2 was a gift from Anastasios Melis (Addgene plasmid # 39214 ; http://n2t.net/addgene:39214 ; RRID:Addgene_39214)
